>Addgene plasmid #19293 | pBabePuro-hSLUG.ER.NoTag | addgene partial sequence | sequence record 25050 | 19293 with hSLUG-F
TACAGTCCAAGCTTTCAGACCCCCATGCCATTGAAGCTGAAAAGTTTCAGTGCAATTTATGCAATAAGAC
CTATTCAACTTTTTCTGGGCTGGCCAAACATAAGCAGCTGCACTGCGATGCCCAGTCTAGAAAATCTTTC
AGCTGTAAATACTGTGACAAGGAATATGTGAGCCTGGGCGCCCTGAAGATGCATATTCGGACCCACACAT
TACCTTGTGTTTGCAAGATCTGCGGCAAGGCGTTTTCCAGACCCTGGTTGCTTCAAGGACACATTAGAAC
TCACACGGGGGAGAAGCCTTTTTCTTGCCCTCACTGCAACAGAGCATTTGCAGACAGGTCAAATCTGAGG
GCTCATCTGCAGACCCATTCTGATGTAAAGAAATACCAGTGCAAAAACTGCTCCAAAACCTTCTCCAGAA
TGTCTCTCCTGCACAAACATGAGGAATCTGGCTGCTGTGTAGCACACGAATTCGCTAATTCTATGGGTGC
TTCAGGAGACATGAGGGCTGCCAACCTTTGGCCAAGCCCTCTTGTGATTAAGCACACTAAGAAGAATAGC
CCTGCCTTGTCCTTGACAGCTGACCAGATGGTCAGTGCCTTGTTGGATGCTGAACCGCCCATGATCTATT
CTGAATATGATCCTTCTAGACCCTTCAGTGAAGCCTCAATGATGGGCTTATTGACCAACCTAGCAGATAG
GGAGCTGGTTCATATGATCAACTGGGCAAAGAGAGTGCCAGGCTTTGGGGACTTGAATCTCCATGATCAG
GTCCACCTTCTCGAGTGTGCCTGGCTGGAGATTCTGATGATTGGTCTCGTCTGGCGCTCCATGGAACACC
CGGGAAGCTCCTGTTTGCTCCTAACTTGCTCTGGACAGGAATCAGGTAATGTGTGAAGGCATGNTGAGAT
CTTTGACATGTTGCTTGCTACGTCAGTCGTTCGCATGATGACCTGCANGGTGAAGANTTGTGTGCTCAAA
TCCATCNTTTGCTAAT
