>Addgene plasmid #19293 | pBabePuro-hSLUG.ER.NoTag | addgene partial sequence | sequence record 25051 | pBABE-5
CGGCGGACGGCAGATGCTTGACTACAAGGACGACGATGACAAGATGCCGCGCTCCTTCCTGGTCAAGAAG
CATTTCAACGCCTCCAAAAAGCCAAACTACAGCGAACTGGACACACATACAGTGATTATTTCCCCGTATC
TCTATGAGAGTTACTCCATGCCTGTCATACCACAACCAGAGATCCTCAGCTCAGGAGCATACAGCCCCAT
CACTGTGTGGACTACCGCTGCTCCATTCCACGCCCAGCTACCCAATGGCCTCTCTCCTCTTTCCGGATAC
TCCTCATCTTTGGGGCGAGTGAGTCCCCCTCCTCCATCTGACACCTCCTCCAAGGACCACAGTGGCTCAG
AAAGCCCCATTAGTGATGAAGAGGAAAGACTACAGTCCAAGCTTTCAGACCCCCATGCCATTGAAGCTGA
AAAGTTTCAGTGCAATTTATGCAATAAGACCTATTCAACTTTTTCTGGGCTGGCCAAACATAAGCAGCTG
CACTGCGATGCCCAGTCTAGAAAATCTTTCAGCTGTAAATACTGTGACAAGGAATATGTGAGCCTGGGCG
CCCTGAAGATGCATATTCGGACCCACACATTACCTTGTGTTTGCAAGATCTGCGGCAAGGCGTTTTCCAG
ACCCTGGTTGCTTCAAGGACACATTAGAACTCACACGGGGGAGAAGCCTTTTTCTTGCCCTCACTGCAAC
AGAGCATTTGNAANGNGGGNGNCTNNCNCCNNNTNNNNGNTNANNAAAATTGGNNAAAAAATNCNGGTGN
AAAAACTGCTCCAAACTTCTCAGATGTCCTCTGGACAANNTGAGA
