[The description below was written by a language model from this plasmid's Addgene catalogue record.]
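Description:
pBabePuro-hSLUG.ER.NoTag is a retroviral mammalian expression plasmid built on the pBabePuro backbone (about 6.4 kb without insert). It is propagated in E. coli as a high-copy plasmid under ampicillin selection, and transduced or transfected mammalian cells are selected with puromycin. pBabe-type vectors are Moloney murine leukemia virus-derived: the region between the long terminal repeats, together with a packaging signal, is transcribed in packaging cells and encapsidated into replication-defective virus, allowing stable integration of the cassette into dividing target cells. In vectors of this family the insert is normally driven by the 5′ LTR and the puromycin marker by a separate internal promoter, although the record itself does not list promoters or provide a feature table.

The payload is the human SLUG (SNAI2) coding sequence, roughly 810 bp, cloned between BamHI and EcoRI sites that both remain intact. SLUG is a Snail-family zinc-finger transcriptional repressor, and the associated publication concerns its repression of E-cadherin in breast cancer. The insert is fused in frame at its C terminus to the mouse estrogen receptor alpha ligand-binding domain, which is supplied by the backbone. Such ER fusions are generally used to make a transcription factor's activity ligand-dependent: the fusion is held inactive until an ER ligand is added, so function can be switched on conditionally in stably transduced cells. The record does not specify which ligand this ER domain responds to. As the name indicates, the construct carries no epitope tag, and the depositor notes that the fusion protein can be detected on western blots with an anti-ER antibody.
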