Addgene plasmid #19293: pBabePuro-hSLUG.ER.NoTag
Depositing lab: Eric Fearon. Depositing organization: University of Michigan. Publication: The SLUG zinc-finger protein represses E-cadherin in breast cancer. Hajra KM, Chen DY, Fearon ER. Cancer Res. 2002 Mar 15. 62(6):1613-8. PubMed 11912130.
Backbone
  Vector backbone: pBabePuro
  Backbone manufacturer: Alan Friedman
  Backbone size w/o insert (bp): 6400
  Vector type: Mammalian Expression, Retroviral
  Selectable markers: Puromycin
Growth in bacteria
  Bacterial resistance: Ampicillin, 100 μg/mL
  Growth temperature: 37°C
  Growth strain: DH5alpha
  Copy number: High Copy
Gene/Insert
  Gene/Insert name: SLUG
  Species: H. sapiens (human)
  Insert size (bp): 810
  Entrez Gene: SNAI2 (a.k.a. SLUG, SLUGH, SLUGH1, SNAIL2, WS2D)
  Tag / fusion protein: mouse ERalpha ligand-binding domain (C terminal on backbone)
  Cloning method: Restriction Enzyme; 5′ cloning site BamHI (not destroyed); 3′ cloning site EcoRI (not destroyed)
  Sequencing primers: 5′ pBABE-5
Terms and licenses: Academic/Nonprofit Terms; Industry Terms: Not Available to Industry
Depositor comments: No epitope tag - can be detected on western blot using alpha-ER Ab
How to cite: pBabePuro-hSLUG.ER.NoTag was a gift from Eric Fearon (Addgene plasmid # 19293 ; http://n2t.net/addgene:19293 ; RRID:Addgene_19293)
